>Addgene plasmid #220904 | pJMP8923 | addgene full sequence | sequence record 437055 | Addgene NGS Result
TCTGCAGACGTAAAAAAAGCGGCGTGGTTAGCCGCTTTTTTAATTGCCGGAGCGCAATAAAAAAGCCCCC
GGAAGGTGATCTTCCGGGGGCTTTCTCATGCGTTGCTTGTATTGAAAATGGGGGCCATGCCTACCTATCT
GCCTCCCGGGAAGCGGCATGCATTTACGTTGACACCATCGAATGGTGCAAAACCTTTCGCGGTATGGCAT
GATAGCGCCCGGAAGAGAGTCAATTCAGGGTGGTGAATGTGAAACCAGTAACGTTATACGATGTCGCAGA
GTATGCCGGTGTCTCTTATCAGACCGTTTCCCGCGTGGTGAACCAGGCCAGCCACGTTTCTGCGAAAACG
CGGGAAAAAGTGGAAGCGGCGATGGCGGAGCTGAATTACATTCCCAACCGCGTGGCACAACAACTGGCGG
GCAAACAGTCGTTGCTGATTGGCGTTGCCACCTCCAGTCTGGCCCTGCACGCGCCGTCGCAAATTGTCGC
GGCGATTAAATCTCGCGCCGATCAACTGGGTGCCAGCGTGGTGGTGTCGATGGTAGAACGAAGCGGCGTC
GAAGCCTGTAAAGCGGCGGTGCACAATCTTCTCGCGCAACGCGTCAGTGGGCTGATCATTAACTATCCGC
TGGATGACCAGGATGCCATTGCTGTGGAAGCTGCCTGCACTAATGTTCCGGCGTTATTTCTTGATGTCTC
TGACCAGACACCCATCAACAGTATTATTTTCTCCCATGAAGATGGTACGCGACTGGGCGTGGAGCATCTG
GTCGCATTGGGTCACCAGCAAATCGCGCTGTTAGCGGGCCCATTAAGTTCTGTCTCGGCGCGTCTGCGTC
TGGCTGGCTGGCATAAATATCTCACTCGCAATCAAATTCAGCCGATAGCGGAACGGGAAGGCGACTGGAG
TGCCATGTCCGGTTTTCAACAAACCATGCAAATGCTGAATGAGGGCATCGTTCCCACTGCGATGCTGGTT
GCCAACGATCAGATGGCGCTGGGCGCAATGCGCGCCATTACCGAGTCCGGGCTGCGCGTTGGTGCGGATA
TCTCGGTAGTGGGATACGACGATACCGAAGATAGCTCATGTTATATCCCGCCGTTAACCACCATCAAACA
GGATTTTCGCCTGCTGGGGCAAACCAGCGTGGACCGCTTGCTGCAACTCTCTCAGGGCCAGGCGGTGAAG
GGCAATCAGCTGTTGCCCGTCTCACTGGTGAAAAGAAAAACCACCCTGGCGCCCAATACGCAAACCGCCT
CTCCCCGCGCGTTGGCCGATTCATTAATGCAGCTGGCACGACAGGTTTCCCGACTGGAAAGCGGGCAGTG
AGCGCAACGCAATTAATGTAAGTTAGCTCACTCATTAGGCACCCCACCCGGGTCCTTGAGCCCCATTATC
ACCTCCAAAGCCTTCTCGTCTGGTCAGTTTCACCTGTTTTACGTAAAAACCCGCTTCGGCGGGTTTTTAC
TTTTGGGGAAACACAGAAAAAAGCCCGCACCTGACAGTGCGGGCTTTTTTTTTCGACCAAAGGTGCGACT
ACTCTTGCCTACTACCTATCGACTGAGCTGAAAGAATTCGGAAAATTTTTTTTCAAAAGTACTTGAATTG
TGAGCGGATAACAATTATAATTCTAGTTAGTTGAGACCAACTTTGGTCTCCACCATAGCGGTCGGTCTCT
GTTTAAGAGCTATGCTGGAAACAGCATAGCAAGTTTAAATAAGGCTAGTCCGTTATCAACTTGAAAAAGT
GGCACCGAGTCGGTGCTTTTTTTGAATTCATGTGGCTGACCGTTCTGTTGTCTCTCGCTCTTCCGAGTAG
ACGAACAATAAGGCCTCCCTAACGGGGGGCCTTTTTTATTGATAACAAAAGTCAGTGCTTCCGCTATTTC
CAAAATACCGGGCTAATACGGTTTAAACGAAAATTTATCAAAAAGAGTATTGACTTAAAGTCTAACCTAT
AGGATACTTACAGCCACCTCTTAAAGCTTGGGAGGCGAGGTAATACTACAAAATAAAGGAGGTTTTTTAT
GGTGAGCAAGGGCGAGGCAGTGATCAAGGAGTTCATGCGGTTCAAGGTGCACATGGAGGGCTCCATGAAC
GGCCACGAGTTCGAGATCGAGGGCGAGGGCGAGGGCCGCCCCTACGAGGGCACCCAGACCGCCAAGCTGA
AGGTGACCAAGGGTGGCCCCCTGCCCTTCTCCTGGGACATCCTGTCCCCTCAGTTCATGTACGGCTCCAG
GGCCTTCATCAAGCACCCCGCCGACATCCCCGACTACTATAAGCAGTCCTTCCCCGAGGGCTTCAAGTGG
GAGCGCGTGATGAACTTCGAGGACGGCGGCGCCGTGACCGTGACCCAGGACACCTCCCTGGAGGACGGCA
CCCTGATCTACAAGGTGAAGCTCCGCGGCACCAACTTCCCTCCTGACGGCCCCGTAATGCAGAAGAAAAC
AATGGGCTGGGAAGCGTCCACCGAGCGGTTGTACCCCGAGGACGGCGTGCTGAAGGGCGACATTAAGATG
GCCCTGCGCCTGAAGGACGGCGGCCGCTACCTGGCGGACTTCAAGACCACCTACAAGGCCAAGAAGCCCG
TGCAGATGCCCGGCGCCTACAACGTCGACCGCAAGTTGGACATCACCTCCCACAACGAGGACTACACCGT
GGTGGAACAGTACGAACGCTCCGAGGGCCGCCACTCCACCGGCGGCATGGACGAGCTGTACAAGTAAGAC
GTTTAAACGACCTCCTGGATTTGCTCAGACAGCCTTTTCGTCATTCGTTTCAGCCAAAAAACTTAAGACC
GCCGGTCTTGTCCACTACCTTGCAGTAATGCGGTGGACAGGATCGGCGGTTTTCTTTTCTCTTCTCAAGA
AGTTCCTATACTTTCTAGAGAATAGGAACTTCGGAATAGGAACTTCCTCCTGAACGGCCATAAGAACGAA
GGCTGTCTGTTGAACTCTCGAGCCGTGGAAACGGATGAAGGCACGAACCCAGTTGACATAAGCCTGTTCG
GTTCGTAAACTGTAATGCAAGTAGCGTATGCGCTCAAAACTGGATGGCTTTCTTGCCGCCAAGGATCTGA
TGGCGCAGGGGATCAAGATCTGATCAAGAGACAGGATGAGGATCGTTTCGCATGATTGAACAAGATGGAT
TGCACGCAGGTTCTCCGGCCGCTTGGGTGGAGAGGCTATTCGGCTATGACTGGGCACAACAGACAATCGG
CTGCTCTGATGCCGCCGTGTTCCGGCTGTCAGCGCAGGGGCGCCCGGTTCTTTTTGTCAAGACCGACCTG
TCCGGTGCCCTGAATGAACTGCAGGACGAGGCAGCGCGGCTATCGTGGCTGGCCACGACGGGCGTTCCTT
GCGCAGCTGTGCTCGACGTTGTCACTGAAGCGGGAAGGGACTGGCTGCTATTGGGCGAAGTGCCGGGGCA
GGATCTCCTGTCATCTCACCTTGCTCCTGCCGAGAAAGTATCCATCATGGCTGATGCAATGCGGCGGCTG
CATACGCTTGATCCGGCTACCTGCCCATTCGACCACCAAGCGAAACATCGCATCGAGCGAGCACGTACTC
GGATGGAAGCCGGTCTTGTCGATCAGGATGATCTGGACGAAGAGCATCAGGGGCTCGCGCCAGCCGAACT
GTTCGCCAGGCTCAAGGCGCGCATGCCCGACGGCGAGGATCTCGTCGTGACCCATGGCGATGCCTGCTTG
CCGAATATCATGGTGGAAAATGGCCGCTTTTCTGGATTCATCGACTGTGGCCGGCTGGGTGTGGCGGACC
GCTATCAGGACATAGCGTTGGCTACCCGTGATATTGCTGAAGAGCTTGGCGGCGAATGGGCTGACCGCTT
CCTCGTGCTTTACGGTATCGCCGCTCCCGATTCGCAGCGCATCGCCTTCTATCGCCTTCTTGACGAGTTC
TTCTGAGCGGGACTCTGGGGTTCGAAATGACTCGAGCATCAGCTTCAAAAGCGCTCTGAAGTTCCTATAC
TTTCTAGAGAATAGGAACTTCGGAATAGGTACTTCAAGATCCCCAATTCGAGCTCATCGTCCGGGCCGCA
AGCTCCTAGCGGCGGATTTGTCCTACTCAGGAGAGCGTTCACCGACAAACAACAGATAAAACGAAAGGCC
CAGTCTTTCGACTGAGCCTTTCGTTTTATTTGATGCCTCAAGCTAGAGAGTCATTACCCCAGGCGTTTAA
GGGCACCAATAACTGCCTTAAAAAAATTACGCCCCGCCCTGCCACTCATCGCAGTCTAGCTTGGATTCTC
ACCAATAAAAAACGCCCGGCGGCAACCGAGCGTTCTGAACAAATCCAGATGGAGTTCTGAGGTCATTACT
GGATCTATCAACAGGAGTCCAAGCTCAGCTAATTAAGCTAGCTTATCGATACCGTCGACCTCGAACCCCA
CGCCCCTCTTTAATACGACGGGCAATTTGCACTTCAGAAAATGAAGAGTTTGCTTTAGCCATAACAAAAG
TCCAGTATGCTTTTTCACAGCATAACTGGACTGATTTCAGTTTACAACTATTCTGTCTAGTTTAAGACTT
TATTGTCATAGTTTAGATCTATTTTGTTCAGTTTAAGACTTTATTGTCCGCCCACACCTGCTTACGCAGG
GCATCCATTTATTACTCAACCGTAACCGATTTTGCCAGGTTACGCGGCTGGTCCTCTAGCTGGCGTAATA
GCGAAGAGGCCCGCACCGATCGCCCTTCCCAACAGTTGCGCAGCCTGAATGGCGAATGGCGCCTGATGCG
GTATTTTCTCCTTACGCATCTGTGCGGTATTTCACACCGCATATGGTGCACTCTCAGTACAATCTGCTCT
GATGCCGCATAGTTAAGCCAGCCCCGACACCCGCCAACACCCGCTGACGCGCCCTGACGGGCTTGTCTGC
TCCCGGCATCCGCTTACAGACAAGCTGTGACCGTCTCCGGGAGCTGCATGTGTCAGAGGTTTTCACCGTC
GTCACCGAAACGCGCGAGACGAAAGGGCCTCGTGATACGCCTATTTTTATAGGTTAATGTCATGATAATA
ATGGTTTCTTAGACGTCAGGTGGCACTTTTCGGGGAAATGTGCGCGGAACCCCTATTTGTTTATTTTTCT
AAATACATTCAAATATGTATCCGCTCATGAGACAATAACCCTGATAAATGCTTCAATAATATTGAAAAAG
GAAGAGTATGAGTATTCAACATTTCCGTGTCGCCCTTATTCCCTTTTTTGCGGCATTTTGCCTTCCTGTT
TTTGCTCACCCAGAAACGCTGGTGAAAGTAAAAGATGCTGAAGATCAGTTGGGTGCACGAGTGGGTTACA
TCGAACTGGATCTCAACAGCGGTAAGATCCTTGAGAGTTTTCGCCCCGAAGAACGTTTTCCAATGATGAG
CACTTTTAAAGTTCTGCTATGTGGCGCGGTATTATCCCGTATTGACGCCGGGCAAGAGCAACTCGGTCGC
CGCATACACTATTCTCAGAATGACTTGGTTGAGTACTCACCAGTCACAGAAAAGCATCTTACGGATGGCA
TGACAGTAAGAGAATTATGCAGTGCTGCCATAACCATGAGTGATAACACTGCGGCCAACTTACTTCTGAC
AACGATCGGAGGACCGAAGGAGCTAACCGCTTTTTTGCACAACATGGGGGATCATGTAACTCGCCTTGAT
CGTTGGGAACCGGAGCTGAATGAAGCCATACCAAACGACGAGCGTGACACCACGATGCCTGTAGCAATGG
CAACAACGTTGCGCAAACTATTAACTGGCGAACTACTTACTCTAGCTTCCCGGCAACAATTAATAGACTG
GATGGAGGCGGATAAAGTTGCAGGACCACTTCTGCGCTCGGCCCTTCCGGCTGGCTGGTTTATTGCTGAT
AAATCTGGAGCCGGTGAGCGTGGGTCCCGCGGTATCATTGCAGCACTGGGGCCAGATGGTAAGCCCTCCC
GTATCGTAGTTATCTACACGACGGGGAGTCAGGCAACTATGGATGAACGAAATAGACAGATCGCTGAGAT
AGGTGCCTCACTGATTAAGCATTGGTAACTGTCAGACCAAGTTTACTCATATATACTTTAGATTGATTTA
AAACTTCATTTTTAATTTAAAAGGATCTAGGTGAAGATCCTTTTTGATAATCTCATGACCAAAATCCCTT
AACGTGAGTTTTCGTTCCACTGAGCGTCAGACCCCGTAGAAAAGATCAAAGGCAGTTATTGGTGCCTCAC
TGATTAAGCATTGGTAACTGTCAGACCAAGTTTACTCATATATACTTTAGATTGATTTAAAACTTCATTT
TTAATTTTTGCGGCCGCAAGATCCGGCCACGATGCGTCCGGCGTAGAGGATCTGAAGATCAGCAGTTCAA
CCTGTTGATAGTACGTACTAAGCTCTCATGTTTCACGTACTAAGCTCTCATGTTTAACGTACTAAGCTCT
CATGTTTAACGAACTAAACCCTCATGGCTAACGTACTAAGCTCTCATGGCTAACGTACTAAGCTCTCATG
TTTCACGTACTAAGCTCTCATGTTTGAACAATAAAATTAATATAAATCAGCAACTTAAATAGCCTCTAAG
GTTTTAAGTTTTATAAGAAAAAAAAGAATATATAAGGCTTTTAAAGCTTTTAAGGTTTAACGGTTGTGGA
CAACAAGCCAGGGATGTAACGCACTGAGAAGCCCTTAGAGCCTCTCAAAGCAATTTTGAGTGACACAGGA
ACACTTAACGGCTGACATGGGAATTAGCCATGGCATCACAGTATCGTGATGACAGAGGCAGGGAGTGCGG
CCTTTTTACGGTTCCTGGCCTTTTGCTGGCCTTTTGCTCACATGTTCTTTCCTGCGTTATCAGGGGATTC
CTTAAGGTATACTTTCCGCTGCATAACCCTGCTTCGGGGTCATTATAGCGATTTTTTCGGTATATCCATC
CTTTTTCGCACGATATACAGGATTTTGCCAAAGGGTTCGTGTAGACTTTCCTTGGTGTATCCAACGGCGT
CAGCCGGGCAGGATAGGTGAAGTAGGCCCACCCGCGAGCGGGTGTTCCTTCTTCACTGTCCCTTATTCGC
ACCTGGCGGTGCTCAACGGGAATCCTGCTCTGCGAGGCTGGCCGATAAGCTCTGATACCGCTCGCCGCAG
CCGAACGACCGAGCGCAGCGGGTCAGTGAGCGAGGAAGCGGAAGAGCCCAAACATAACAGGAAGAAAAAT
GCCCCGCTGTGGGCGGACAAAATAGTTGGGAACTGGGAGGGGTGGAAATGGAGTTTTTAAGGATTATTTA
GGGAAGAGTGACAAAATAGATGGGAACTGGGTGTAGCGTCGTAAGCTAATACGAAAATTAAAAATGACAA
AATAGTTTGGAACTAGATTTCACTTATCTGGTTCTTGAGGCGGTTAAAAGAGCCGTACTCTTCTCCGATG
TCGACTAGGCCATGATGCTCATTCTGTGGGACCAAAACGAAAAAACACCCTTTCGGGTGTCTTTTCTGGA
ATTTGGTACCGAGGCTGCAAGTCCCATTAAGGAGGCGCGCCTTATTACAGATCTTCCTCAGAGATGAGCT
TCTGTTCCAGATCTTCTTCTGAAATCAACTTTTGTTCCAGATCTTCTTCAGAGATGAGTTTCTGCTCCGC
GGCCGCGTCGCCGCCCAGCTGCGACAGGTCGATGCGGGTTTCGTACAGGCCGGTGATCGACTGATGGATC
AGGGTGGCGTCCAGGACCTCTTTGGTCGAGGTGTAGCGCTTGCGGTCGATGGTGGTGTCGAAGTACTTGA
AGGCGGCCGGGGCGCCCAGGTTGGTCAGGGTGAACAGGTGGATGATGTTCTCGGCTTGCTCGCGGATCGG
CTTGTCGCGGTGCTTGTTATAGGCCGACAGGACCTTGTCCAGGTTGGCGTCGGCCAGGATGACGCGCTTC
GAGAACTCCGAGATCTGCTCGATGATCTCGTCCAGGTAGTGCTTGTGCTGCTCGACGAACAGCTGCTTCT
GCTCGTTGTCCTCCGGCGAGCCCTTCAGCTTCTCGTAGTGCGAGGCCAGGTACAGGAAGTTGACGTACTT
CGACGGCAGGGCCAGCTCGTTGCCCTTCTGCAGCTCGCCGGCAGAAGCCAGCATTCGCTTCCGGCCGTTT
TCTAACTCGAACAGCGAGTACTTCGGCAGCTTGATGATCAGGTCCTTCTTGACCTCTTTGTAGCCCTTGG
CCTCCAGGAAGTCGATCGGGTTCTTCTCGAACGACGAGCGCTCCATGATGGTAATGCCCAGTAACTCCTT
GACCGACTTCAGTTTCTTCGACTTGCCCTTCTCGACCTTGGCGACGACCAGGACCGAGTAGGCGACGGTC
GGCGAGTCGAAGCCGCCGTACTTCTTCGGGTCCCAGTCCTTCTTGCGTGCGATCAGCTTGTCCGAGTTGC
GCTTTGGCAGGATCGACTCCTTCGAGAAGCCGCCGGTCTGCACCTCGGTTTTCTTGACAATGTTGACTTG
CGGCATGCTTAAGACTTTGCGGACGGTGGCGAAGTCGCGGCCCTTGTCCCAGACGATCTCTCCGGTTTCC
CCGTTTGTCTCGATCAGCGGGCGCTTGCGGATCTCGCCGTTGGCCAGGGTGATCTCGGTCTTGAAGAAGT
TCATGATGTTCGAGTAGAAGAAGTACTTGGCGGTGGCCTTGCCGATCTCTTGCTCCGACTTGGCGATCAT
CTTGCGGACGTCGTAGACCTTGTAGTCGCCGTAGACGAACTCCGACTCCAGTTTTGGGTACTTCTTGATC
AGGGCGGTGCCGACGACGGCGTTCAGGTAGGCGTCGTGGGCGTGGTGGTAGTTGTTGATCTCGCGGACCT
TGTAGAACTGAAAGTCCTTGCGGAAGTCCGAGACGAGCTTCGACTTCAGGGTGATGACCTTGACCTCGCG
AATCAGCTTATCGTTCTCGTCGTACTTGGTGTTCATGCGCGAGTCCAGGATCTGCGCGACGTGCTTGGTG
ATCTGCCGGGTTTCGACCAGCTGCCGCTTGATGAAGCCGGCCTTGTCCAGCTCCGACAGGCCGCCGCGCT
CGGCCTTGGTCAGGTTGTCGAACTTGCGCTGCGTGATCAGCTTGGCGTTCAGCAGCTGCCGCCAGTAGTT
CTTCATCTTCTTAACGACCTCTTCCGACGGGACGTTGTCCGACTTGCCGCGGTTCTTGTCCGAGCGGGTC
AGGACCTTGTTGTCGATGCTATCGTCCTTCAGGAAGGACTGCGGGACGATGGCGTCGACGTCGTAGTCCG
ACAGGCGGTTGATGTCCAGCTCTTGGTCGACGTACATGTCGCGGCCGTTCTGCAGGTAGTACAGGTACAG
CTTCTCGTTCTGCAGCTGCGTGTTCTCGACCGGGTGCTCCTTCAGGATCTGCGAGCCCAGCTCCTTGATG
CCCTCCTCGATGCGCTTCATGCGCTCGCGCGAATTTTTCTGTCCCTTCTGCGTGGTCTGATTCTCGCGGG
CCATCTCGATGACGATGTTCTCCGGCTTGTGGCGTCCCATTACCTTAACCAGCTCGTCGACGACCTTGAC
GGTCTGCAGGATGCCCTTCTTGATGGCCGGCGAGCCGGCCAGGTTGGCGATGTGCTCGTGCAGCGAGTCG
CCTTGGCCCGAGACTTGGGCCTTCTGAATGTCCTCCTTGAAGGTCAGCGAGTCGTCGTGGATCAGCTGCA
TGAAGTTGCGGTTGGCGAAGCCGTCCGACTTCAGGAAGTCCAGGATGGTCTTGCCCGACTGCTTGTCGCG
GATGCCGTTGATCAGCTTGCGCGACAGGCGGCCCCAGCCGGTGTAGCGGCGGCGCTTTAACTGCTTCATG
ACCTTGTCGTCGAACAGGTGGGCGTAGGTCTTGAGGCGCTCCTCGATCATCTCGCGGTCCTCGAACAGGG
TCAGGGTCAGGACGATGTCCTCCAGGATGTCCTCGTTCTCCTCGTTGTCCAGGAAGTCCTTGTCCTTGAT
GATCTTCAGCAGGTCGTGGTAGGTGCCCAGCGAGGCGTTGAAGCGGTCCTCGACGCCGCTGATCTCGACC
GAGTCGAAGCACTCGATCTTCTTGAAGTAGTCCTCTTTCAGCTGCTTGACGGTGACCTTGCGGTTGGTCT
TGAACAGCAGGTCGACGATGGCCTTCTTCTGCTCGCCCGACAGGAAGGCCGGCTTGCGCATGCCCTCGGT
GACGTACTTGACCTTGGTCAGCTCGTTGTAGACGGTGAAGTACTCGTACAGCAGGCTGTGCTTAGGCAGG
ACCTTCTCGTTCGGCAGGTTCTTGTCGAAGTTGGTCATGCGCTCGATGAACGACTGCGCCGAGGCGCCCT
TGTCGACGACCTCTTCGAAGTTCCACGGGGTGATGGTTTCCTCCGACTTGCGGGTCATCCAGGCGAAGCG
CGAGTTCCCGCGGGCCAGTGGACCGACATAGTACGGTATGCGAAAGGTCAGGATCTTCTCGATCTTCTCT
CGATTGTCCTTCAGGAACGGGTAGAAGTCCTCTTGGCGTCTCAGGATGGCGTGCAGCTCGCCCAGGTGGA
TCTGATGCGGGATCGAGCCGTTGTCGAAGGTGCGCTGCTTGCGCAGCAGGTCCTCGCGGTTCAGCTTCAC
CAGCAGCTCCTCGGTGCCGTCCATCTTCTCCAGGATCGGCTTGATGAACTTGTAGAACTCCTCTTGCGAG
GCGCCGCCGTCGATGTAGCCGGCGTAGCCGTTCTTCGACTGATCAAAGAAGATCTCCTTGTACTTCTCCG
GCAGCTGCTGCCGGACCAGGGCCTTCAGCAGGGTCAGGTCTTGGTGGTGCTCGTCGTAGCGCTTGATCAT
CGAGGCCGACAGCGGGGCCTTTGTGATCTCTGTGTTGACGCGCAGGATGTCTGACAGGAGGATTGCGTCC
GACAGGTTCTTGGCGGCCAGGAACAGGTCGGCGTACTGATCGCCGATCTGCGCCAGCAGGTTGTCCAGGT
CGTCGTCGTAGGTGTCCTTCGACAGCTGCAGCTTGGCGTCCTCGGCCAGGTCGAAGTTCGACTTGAAGTT
CGGGGTCAGGCCCAGCGACAGGGCTATCAAGTTGCCGAACAGGCCGTTCTTCTTCTCGCCCGGCAGTTGA
GCAATAAGATTCTCCAGGCGGCGCGACTTCGACAGGCGGGCCGACAGGATGGCCTTAGCATCAACGCCCG
AGGCGTTGATCGGGTTCTCCTCGAACAGCTGATTGTAGGTCTGCACCAGCTGAATGAACAGCTTGTCGAC
GTCCGAGTTGTCCGGGTTCAGGTCGCCCTCGATCAGGAAGTGGCCGCGGAACTTGATCATGTGGGCCAGG
GCCAGGTAGATCAGGCGCAGGTCGGCCTTGTCGGTCGAGTCGACCAGCTTCTTGCGCAGGTGGTAGATGG
TCGGATACTTCTCGTGGTAGGCGACCTCGTCGACGATGTTGCCGAAGATCGGGTGGCGCTCGTGCTTCTT
GTCCTCCTCGACCAGGAACGACTCCTCCAGGCGGTGGAAGAACGAGTCGTCGACCTTGGCCATCTCGTTA
GAAAAGATCTCTTGCAGGTAGCAGATGCGGTTCTTGCGCCGCGTGTAGCGGCGCCGGGCGGTCCTCTTCA
GGCGTGTGGCCTCGGCCGTCTCCCCAGAATCGAATAGCAGCGCCCCGATCAAATTCTTCTTGATCGAGTG
GCGGTCGGTGTTGCCCAGGACCTTGAACTTCTTCGACGGGACCTTGTACTCGTCGGTGATGACGGCCCAG
CCGACCGAGTTGGTGCCGATGGCCAGGCCGATCGAGTACTTCTTGTCCATACTAGTATAGTCCTCCTTCT
CGCTCTTAATTAAACTAGGATTATAATTGTTATCCGCTCACAATTCAAGTGTTTTTCGAAAAAAAATTTC
TACTAG
Features (pLannotate 1.2.2; 30 found; start..end, strand, type, name):
    171..248     +  promoter       lacIq promoter: lacI (mutant); In the lacIq allele, a single base change in the promoter boosts expression of the lacI gene about 10-fold.
    249..1331    +  CDS            lacI: lac repressor; lacI; The lac repressor binds to the lac operator to inhibit transcription in E. coli. This inhibition can be relieved by adding lactose or isopropyl-β-D-thiogalactopyranoside (IPTG).
   1344..1365    +  protein_bind   CAP binding site: CAP binding activates transcription in the presence of cAMP. E. coli catabolite activator protein
   1436..1522    +  ncRNA          Thr leader (fragment): Accession: RF00506 - Threonine operon leader
   1605..1626    +  protein_bind   lac operator (fragment): The lac repressor binds to the lac operator to inhibit transcription in E. coli. This inhibition can be relieved by adding lactose or isopropyl-β-D-thiogalactopyranoside (IPTG). lac repressor encoded by lacI
   1699..1766    +  misc_RNA       tracrRNA (fragment): trans-activating CRISPR RNA for the Streptococcus pyogenes CRISPR/Cas9 system
   2029..2724    +  CDS            mScarlet-I: mScarlet-I is a basic (constitutively fluorescent) red fluorescent protein published in 2016, derived from synthetic construct. It is reported to be a rapidly-maturing monomer with moderate acid sensitivity.
   2869..2916    -  protein_bind   FRT: FLP-mediated recombination occurs in the 8-bp core sequence TCTAGAAA (Turan and Bode, 2011). FLP recombinase from the Saccharomyces cerevisiae 2μ plasmid
   2993..3021    +  promoter       Pc promoter: intI1 (promoter lies within the coding sequence); class 1 integron promoter
   3038..3100    +  CDS            tnpA (fragment): TN5P_ECOLX - Also known as tnp. Experimental evidence at protein level: Swiss-Prot protein existence level 1. Mediates transposition of transposon Tn5 by a 'cut and paste' mechanism. First, the monomeric transposase binds the 19 bp inverted DNA repeats flanking the transposon. Then, dimerization of the DNA- bound transposase creates a synaptic DNA complex. After nicking of the first DNA strand, excision of the transposon proceeds through a series of intermediates. The transposase then mediates the insertion of the transposon at a new site by strand transfer. The activity of the wild- type tran
   3132..3923    +  CDS            neo: KKA2_KLEPN - Also known as kan, nptII. Experimental evidence at protein level: Swiss-Prot protein existence level 1. Resistance to kanamycin, neomycin, paromomycin, ribostamycin, butirosin and gentamicin B. From Klebsiella pneumoniae.
   3978..4011    -  protein_bind   FRT (minimal): supports FLP-mediated excision but not integration (Turan and Bode, 2011) FLP recombinase from the Saccharomyces cerevisiae 2μ plasmid
   4076..4162    -  terminator     rrnB T1 terminator: Escherichia coli rrnB; transcription terminator T1 from the E. coli rrnB gene
   4226..4255    -  CDS            CmR (fragment): chloramphenicol acetyltransferase confers resistance to chloramphenicol
   4265..4359    -  terminator     lambda t0 terminator: transcription terminator from phage lambda
   4380..4404    +  misc_feature   MCS (fragment): pBluescript multiple cloning site
   4408..4606    +  mobile_element Tn7R (fragment): mini-Tn7 element (right end of the Tn7 transposon) Tn7
   4678..4746    +  CDS            lacZα (fragment): LacZα fragment of β-galactosidase; lacZ fragment
   4752..4851    -  misc_feature   bom (fragment): basis of mobility region from pBR322
   4953..4988    -  CDS            rop (fragment): Rop protein, which maintains plasmids at low copy number; rop
   5083..5187    +  promoter       AmpR promoter: bla
   5188..6048    +  CDS            AmpR: β-lactamase; bla; confers resistance to ampicillin, carbenicillin, and related antibiotics
   6221..6246    +  CDS            bla(M) (fragment): β-lactamase lacking the signal sequence; bla(M); allows cytosolic expression of β-lactamase
   6349..6737    +  rep_origin     R6K γ ori: γ replication origin from E. coli plasmid R6K; requires the R6K initiator protein pi for replication
   6748..6787    +  CDS            λ integrase (fragment): integrase from phage λ; int
   7006..7114    +  oriT           oriT: incP origin of transfer
   7218..7383    +  mobile_element Tn7L: mini-Tn7 element (left end of the Tn7 transposon) Tn7
   7538..7627    -  CDS            3xMyc: 3 tandem Myc epitope tags
   7637..11740   -  CDS            cas9: CAS9_STRP1 - Also known as csn1 From Streptococcus pyogenes serotype M1.
  11785..11806   -  protein_bind   lac operator (fragment): The lac repressor binds to the lac operator to inhibit transcription in E. coli. This inhibition can be relieved by adding lactose or isopropyl-β-D-thiogalactopyranoside (IPTG). lac repressor encoded by lacI
