[The description below was written by a language model from this plasmid's Addgene catalogue record and pLannotate feature annotations shown in this document.]
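Description:
pJMP8923 is a Mobile-CRISPRi test plasmid for bacterial gene knockdown, described by the depositor as optimized for alphaproteobacteria. The associated publication concerns Novosphingobium aromaticivorans and Rhodobacter sphaeroides. It is built on a low-copy R6Kγ backbone. This origin depends on the pi initiator protein, so the plasmid replicates only in pir+ E. coli and behaves as a suicide vector in recipient species. The recommended host also carries a chromosomal anti-CRISPR protein, presumably to limit dCas9 activity during propagation. The backbone carries an ampicillin resistance gene and an incP oriT, which allows conjugative transfer into target bacteria.

The payload lies between the Tn7L and Tn7R ends and forms a mini-Tn7 transposon. A Tn7 transposase is not annotated on this plasmid and would have to be supplied separately. Within the transposon is a catalytically dead S. pyogenes Cas9 (D10A, H840A), named dCas9-novo, with a C-terminal 3xMyc tag and expressed from a promoter the record calls PG. There is also an sgRNA cassette under promoter PD, with a BsaI site for inserting a spacer ahead of the tracrRNA-derived scaffold. Lac operator fragments lie next to both the dCas9 and sgRNA units, and a lacIq-driven lacI gene is present, which suggests IPTG-inducible control. An mScarlet-I red fluorescent protein gene provides a built-in knockdown target and readout, which is why this is a "test" version of the system. A kanamycin resistance gene (neo) flanked by FRT sites selects for transposition events and could be removed later with FLP recombinase. Terminators insulate the cassettes from one another. The construct is typically used to measure CRISPRi efficiency after chromosomal integration.
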