Addgene plasmid #220904: pJMP8923
Purpose: MobileCRiSPRi test system encoded on a kanR Tn7 transposon; mScarlet-I, PD-sgRNA (BsaI site), and PG-dCas9-novo
Depositing lab: Jason Peters. Depositing organization: University of Wisconsin, Madison. Publication: Tools for genetic engineering and gene expression control in Novosphingobium aromaticivorans and Rhodobacter sphaeroides. Hall AN, Hall BW, Kinney KJ, Olsen GG, Banta AB, Noguera DR, Donohue TJ, Peters JM. Appl Environ Microbiol. 2024 Sep 26:e0034824. doi: 10.1128/aem.00348-24. PubMed 39324814.
Backbone
  Vector backbone: R6Kgamma
  Vector type: Bacterial Expression, CRISPR
Growth in bacteria
  Bacterial resistance: Kanamycin, 50 μg/mL
  Growth temperature: 37°C
  Growth strain: BW25141
  Growth instructions: Plasmid contains both Ampicillin (backbone) and Kanamycin (transposon) resistance genes. Either antibiotic can be used for plasmid growth and propagation but for selection of downstream transposition events Kanamycin must be used.
  Copy number: Low Copy
Gene/Insert
  Gene/Insert name: dCas9-novo
  gRNA/shRNA sequence: PD-sgRNA (BsaI site)
  Species: S. pyogenes
  Mutation: D10A, H840A
  Tag / fusion protein: 3xMyc (C terminal on insert)
  Cloning method: Gibson Cloning
Terms and licenses: Academic/Nonprofit Terms; Industry Terms: Not Available to Industry
Depositor comments: Mobile-CRISPRi system optimized for alphaproteobacteria; needs to be grown in E. coli BW25141 (pir+ strain with an anti-CRISPR protein on the chromosome) Please visit https://pubmed.ncbi.nlm.nih.gov/37662258/ for bioRxiv preprint.
How to cite: pJMP8923 was a gift from Jason Peters (Addgene plasmid # 220904 ; http://n2t.net/addgene:220904 ; RRID:Addgene_220904)
